Addgene plasmid #222828: pHEE-R-bar
Purpose: (Empty Backbone) CRISPR/Cas9 for multi-gene knockout in Arabidopsis (EC1 promoter, bialaphos and red fluorescent seed selection)
Depositing lab: Hidenori Takeuchi. Depositing organization: Nagoya University.
Backbone
  Vector backbone: pHEE401E
  Vector type: CRISPR
  Selectable markers: Basta ; mCherry
Growth in bacteria
  Bacterial resistance: Kanamycin, 50 μg/mL
  Growth temperature: 37°C
  Growth strain: DH5alpha
  Copy number: High Copy
Gene/Insert
  Gene/Insert name: None
Terms and licenses: Academic/Nonprofit Terms; Industry Terms: Not Available to Industry
Depositor comments: At2S3::mCherry (from A. thaliana (mustard weed))
How to cite: pHEE-R-bar was a gift from Hidenori Takeuchi (Addgene plasmid # 222828 ; http://n2t.net/addgene:222828 ; RRID:Addgene_222828)
