[The description below was written by a language model from this plasmid's Addgene catalogue record and pLannotate feature annotations shown in this document.]
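Description:
pHEE-R-bar is an empty-backbone plant CRISPR/Cas9 binary vector derived from pHEE401E, intended for knocking out one or several genes in Arabidopsis thaliana. It has the layout of a T-DNA binary plasmid of about 19.1 kb. A high-copy ColE1/pUC-type origin supports replication in E. coli. The pVS1 oriV, RepA and StaA functions allow maintenance in Agrobacterium, and a bom site is also present. Bacterial selection is by a kanamycin resistance gene (aphA-3) located outside the T-DNA borders.

Three functional units sit between the nopaline-type right and left border repeats. The first is a seed reporter: mCherry followed by a CaMV poly(A) signal. According to the depositor's comments it is driven by the Arabidopsis At2S3 seed storage protein promoter, although that promoter is not annotated in the feature table. Transgenic seeds can therefore be picked by red fluorescence, and the same marker could in principle be used to identify non-fluorescent segregants that have lost the transgene. The second unit is the guide RNA region. A spectinomycin/streptomycin resistance fragment lies immediately upstream of an S. pyogenes gRNA scaffold, presumably as a stuffer to be replaced by user-supplied guide cassettes. The promoter driving the guides is not annotated. The third unit is FLAG-tagged S. pyogenes Cas9 terminated by the pea rbcS-E9 terminator. The record states that it is expressed from the egg cell-specific EC1 promoter, which is likewise not annotated. A bar gene under an enhanced CaMV 35S promoter with a CaMV poly(A) signal confers Basta/bialaphos resistance for selecting transformed plants. No target-specific insert is included.
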