Features (pLannotate 1.2.2; 28 found; start..end, strand, type, name):
      1..25      -  misc_feature   RB T-DNA repeat: right border repeat from nopaline C58 T-DNA
    424..460     +  ncRNA          PK1-TEV CVMV: Accession: RF01102 - 5'-leader pseudoknot of TEV/CVMV
    531..1238    +  CDS            mCherry: mCherry is a basic (constitutively fluorescent) red fluorescent protein published in 2004, derived from Discosoma sp.. It is reported to be a very rapidly-maturing monomer with low acid sensitivity.
   1308..1465    +  polyA_signal   CaMV poly(A) signal (fragment): cauliflower mosaic virus polyadenylation signal
   1919..1942    +  promoter       Pc promoter (fragment): intI1 (promoter lies within the coding sequence); class 1 integron promoter
   2118..2174    +  CDS            GmR (fragment): gentamycin acetyltransferase; aacC1; confers resistance to gentamycin
   2185..2972    +  CDS            SmR (fragment): aminoglycoside adenylyltransferase (Murphy, 1985); aadA; confers resistance to spectinomycin and streptomycin
   3124..3199    +  misc_RNA       gRNA scaffold: guide RNA scaffold for the Streptococcus pyogenes CRISPR/Cas9 system
   4811..4830    +  CDS            2xFLAG (fragment): two tandem FLAG® epitope tags
   4886..8986    +  CDS            cas9: CAS9_STRP1 - Also known as csn1 From Streptococcus pyogenes serotype M1.
   9044..9667    +  terminator     E9 terminator: terminator and polyadenylation signal from the pea rbcS-E9 gene
   9702..9724    -  protein_bind   lac operator (fragment): The lac repressor binds to the lac operator to inhibit transcription in E. coli. This inhibition can be relieved by adding lactose or isopropyl-β-D-thiogalactopyranoside (IPTG). lac repressor encoded by lacI
   9728..9758    -  promoter       lac promoter: promoter for the E. coli lac operon
   9773..9794    -  protein_bind   CAP binding site: CAP binding activates transcription in the presence of cAMP. E. coli catabolite activator protein
   9807..9895    -  CDS            lacI (fragment): lac repressor; lacI; The lac repressor binds to the lac operator to inhibit transcription in E. coli. This inhibition can be relieved by adding lactose or isopropyl-β-D-thiogalactopyranoside (IPTG).
   9985..10661   +  promoter       CaMV 35S promoter (enhanced): cauliflower mosaic virus 35S promoter with a duplicated enhancer region
  10706..11254   +  CDS            bar: PAT_STRHY - Experimental evidence at protein level: Swiss-Prot protein existence level 1. Inactivates phosphinothricin (PPT) by transfer of an acetyl group from acetyl CoA. Can also acetylate demethylphosphinothricin but not PTT or glutamate. This enzyme is an effector of phosphinothricin tripeptide (PTT or bialaphos) resistance. From Streptomyces hygroscopicus. Introduced by genetic manipulation and expressed in glufosinate-tolerant maize by Dekalb Genetics.
  11264..11438   +  polyA_signal   CaMV poly(A) signal: cauliflower mosaic virus polyadenylation signal
  11516..11540   -  misc_feature   LB T-DNA repeat: left border repeat from nopaline C58 T-DNA
  11965..12759   +  CDS            KanR: aminoglycoside phosphotransferase; aphA-3; confers resistance to kanamycin
  14027..14096   +  ncRNA          RNA-OUT: Accession: RF00240 - RNA-OUT
  14184..14772   +  rep_origin     ori: high-copy-number ColE1/pMB1/pBR322/pUC origin of replication
  14958..15098   -  misc_feature   bom: basis of mobility region from pBR322
  15200..15239   -  CDS            rop (fragment): Rop protein, which maintains plasmids at low copy number; rop
  15442..15636   -  rep_origin     pVS1 oriV: origin of replication for the Pseudomonas plasmid pVS1 (Heeb et al., 2000)
  15702..16775   -  CDS            pVS1 RepA: replication protein from the Pseudomonas plasmid pVS1 (Heeb et al., 2000)
  17204..17833   -  CDS            pVS1 StaA: stability protein from the Pseudomonas plasmid pVS1 (Heeb et al., 2000)
  18393..18794   -  CDS            Y4CG_SINFN (fragment): Protein inferred from homology: Swiss-Prot protein existence level 3. From Sinorhizobium fredii (strain NBRC 101917 / NGR234).
>Addgene plasmid #222828 | pHEE-R-bar | addgene full sequence | sequence record 446478 | Addgene NGS Result
GTTTACCCGCCAATATATCCTGTCAAACACTGATAGTTTCTTGAAACCAAATTAACATAGGGTTTTTATT
TAAATAAAAGTTTAACCTTCTTTTTAAAAAATTGTTCATAGTGTCATGTCAGAACAAGAGCTACAAATCA
CACATAGCATGCATAAGCGGAGCTATGATGAGTGGTATTGTTTTGTTCGTCACTTGTCACTCTTTTCCAA
CACATAATCCCGACAACAACGTAAGAGCATCTCTCTCTCTCCACACACACTCATGCATGCATGCATTCTT
ACACGTGATTGCCATGCAAATCTCCTTTCTCACCTATAAATACAAACCAACCCTTCACTACACTCTTCAC
TCAAACCAAAACAAGAAAACATACACAAATAGCAAAACAAGGGCGAATTCTCAACACAACATATACAAAA
CAAACGAATCTCAAGCAATCAAGCATTCTACTTCTATTGCAGCAATTTAAATCATTTCTTTTAAAGCAAA
AGCAATTTTCTGAAAATTTTCACCATTTACGAACGATAGCATGGTGAGCAAGGGCGAGGAGGATAACATG
GCCATCATCAAGGAGTTCATGCGCTTCAAGGTGCACATGGAGGGCTCCGTGAACGGCCACGAGTTCGAGA
TCGAGGGCGAGGGCGAGGGCCGCCCCTACGAGGGCACCCAGACCGCCAAGCTGAAGGTGACCAAGGGTGG
CCCCCTGCCCTTCGCCTGGGACATCCTGTCCCCTCAGTTCATGTACGGCTCCAAGGCCTACGTGAAGCAC
CCCGCCGACATCCCCGACTACTTGAAGCTGTCCTTCCCCGAGGGCTTCAAGTGGGAGCGCGTGATGAACT
TCGAGGACGGCGGCGTGGTGACCGTGACCCAGGACTCCTCCCTGCAGGACGGCGAGTTCATCTACAAGGT
GAAGCTGCGCGGCACCAACTTCCCCTCCGACGGCCCCGTAATGCAGAAGAAGACCATGGGCTGGGAGGCC
TCCTCCGAGCGGATGTACCCCGAGGACGGCGCCCTGAAGGGCGAGATCAAGCAGAGGCTGAAGCTGAAGG
ACGGCGGCCACTACGACGCTGAGGTCAAGACCACCTACAAGGCCAAGAAGCCCGTGCAGCTGCCCGGCGC
CTACAACGTCAACATCAAGTTGGACATCACCTCCCACAACGAGGACTACACCATCGTGGAACAGTACGAA
CGCGCCGAGGGCCGCCACTCCACCGGCGGCATGGACGAGCTGTACAAGAAGGACGAGCTGTAAGCGCCGC
CCGGCTGCATCGCTGAAATCACCAGTCTCTCTCTACAAATCTATCTCTCTCTATAATAATGTGTGAGTAG
TTCCCAGATAAGGGAATTAGGGTTCTTATAGGGTTTCGCTCATGTGTTGAGCATATAAGAAACCCTTAGT
ATGTATTTGTATTTGTAAAATACTTCTATCAATAAAATTTCTAATTCCTAAAACCAAAATCCAGTGGTAC
CAAGCTTCGACTTGCCTTCCGCACAATACATCATTTCTTCTTAGCTTTTTTTCTTCTTCTTCGTTCATAC
AGTTTTTTTTTGTTTATCAGCTTACATTTTCTTGAACCGTAGCTTTCGTTTTCTTCTTTTTAACTTTCCA
TTCGGAGTTTTTGTATCTTGTTTCATAGTTTGTCCCAGGATTAGAATGATTAGGCATCGAACCTTCAAGA
ATTTGATTGAATAAAACATCTTCATTCTTAAGATATGAAGATAATCTTCAAAAGGCCCCTGGGAATCTGA
AAGAAGAGAAGCAGGCCCATTTATATGGGAAAGAACAATAGTATTTCTTATATAGGCCCATTTAAGTTGA
AAACAATCTTCAAAAGTCCCACATCGCTTAGATAAGAAAACGAAGCTGAGTTTATATACAGCTAGAGTCG
AAGTAGTGATTGGGAGACCAACCCAGTGGACATAAGCCTGTTCGGTTCGTAAGCTGTAATGCAAGTAGCG
TATGCGCTCACGCAACTGGTCCAGAACCTTGACCGAACGCAGCGGTGGTAACGGCGCAGTGGCGGTTTTC
ATGGCTTGTTATGACTGTTTTTTTGGGGTACAGTCTATGCCTCGGGCATCCAAGCAGCAAGCGCGTTACG
CCGTGGGTCGATGTTTGATGTTATGGAGCAGCAACGATGTTACGCAGCAGGGCAGTCGCCCTAAAACAAA
GTTAAACATCATGGGGGAAGCGGTGATCGCCGAAGTATCGACTCAACTATCAGAGGTAGTTGGCGTCATC
GAGCGCCATCTCGAACCGACGTTGCTGGCCGTACATTTGTACGGCTCCGCAGTGGATGGCGGCCTGAAGC
CACACAGTGATATTGATTTGCTGGTTACGGTGACCGTAAGGCTTGATGAAACAACGCGGCGAGCTTTGAT
CAACGACCTTTTGGAAACTTCGGCTTCCCCTGGAGAGAGCGAGATTCTCCGCGCTGTAGAAGTCACCATT
GTTGTGCACGACGACATCATTCCGTGGCGTTATCCAGCTAAGCGCGAACTGCAATTTGGAGAATGGCAGC
GCAATGACATTCTTGCAGGTATCTTCGAGCCAGCCACGATCGACATTGATCTGGCTATCTTGCTGACAAA
AGCAAGAGAACATAGCGTTGCCTTGGTAGGTCCAGCGGCGGAGGAACTCTTTGATCCGGTTCCTGAACAG
GATCTATTTGAGGCGCTAAATGAAACCTTAACGCTATGGAACTCGCCGCCCGACTGGGCTGGCGATGAGC
GAAATGTAGTGCTTACGTTGTCCCGCATTTGGTACAGCGCAGTAACCGGCAAAATCGCGCCGAAGGATGT
CGCTGCCGACTGGGCAATGGAGCGCCTGCCGGCCCAGTATCAGCCCGTCATACTTGAAGCTAGACAGGCT
TATCTTGGACAAGAAGAAGATCGCTTGGCCTCGCGCGCAGATCAGTTGGAAGAATTTGTCCACTACGTGA
AAGGCGAGATCACCAAGGTAGTCGGCAAATAATGTCTAGCTAGAAATTCGTTCAAGCCGACGCCGCTTCG
CGGCGCGGCTTAACTCAAGCGTTAGATGCACTAAGCACATAATTGCTCACAGCCAAACTATCAGGTCAAG
TCTGCTTTTATTATTTTTAAGCGTGCATAATAAGCCGGTCTCGGTTTTAGAGCTAGAAATAGCAAGTTAA
AATAAGGCTAGTCCGTTATCAACTTGAAAAAGTGGCACCGAGTCGGTGCTTTTTTTTGCAAAATTTTCCA
GATCGATTTCTTCTTCCTCTGTTCTTCGGCGTTCAATTTCTGGGGTTTTCTCTTCGTTTTCTGTAACTGA
AACCTAAAATTTGACCTAAAAAAAATCTCAAATAATATGATTCAGTGGTTTTGTACTTTTCAGTTAGTTG
AGTTTTGCAGTTCCGATGAGATAAACCAATACCATGGTTATACTAGTGAATAAAAGCATTTGCGTTTGGT
TTATCATTGCGTTTATACAAGGACAGAGATCCACTGAGCTGGAATAGCTTAAAACCATTATCAGAACAAA
ATAAACCATTTTTTGTTAAGAATCAGAGCATAGTAAACAACAGAAACAACCTAAGAGAGGTAACTTGTCC
AAGAAGATAGCTAATTATATCTATTTTATAAAAGTTATCATAGTTTGTAAGTCACAAAAGATGCAAATAA
CAGAGAAACTAGGAGACTTGAGAATATACATTCTTGTATATTTGTATTCGAGATTGTGAAAATTTGACCA
TAAGTTTAAATTCTTAAAAAGATATATCTGATCTAGGTGATGGTTATAGACTGTAATTTTACCACATGTT
TAATGATGGATAGTGACACACATGACACATCGACAACACTATAGCATCTTATTTAGATTACAACATGAAA
TTTTTCTGTAATACATGTCTTTGTACATAATTTAAAAGTAATTCCTAAGAAATATATTTATACAAGGAGT
TTAAAGAAAACATAGCATAAAGTTCAATGAGTAGTAAAAACCATATACAGTATATAGCATAAAGTTCAAT
GAGTTTATTACAAAAGCATTGGTTCACTTTCTGTAACACGACGTTAAACCTTCGTCTCCAATAGGAGCGC
TACTGATTCAACATGCCAATATATACTAAATACGTTTCTACAGTCAAATGCTTTAACGTTTCATGATTAA
GTGACTATTTACCGTCAATCCTTTCCCATTCCTCCCACTAATCCAACTTTTTAATTACTCTTAAATCACC
ACTAAGCTAGTAACGCCTATCATGAATTAGCTCTACTAAATCTAGCAACCTTTCAAATTTGCAGTATTGC
AGGTGTCTCTGTGTCTTTAAAATAGTTGCCTTATGATTTCTTCGGTTTCAAGATGATCAAATAGTTATAG
ATTTCATGCTCACACATGCTCATTAGATGTGTACATACTTTACTTACCCAAATCTATTTTCTCGCAAAGA
TTTTGATGGTAAAGCTGATTTGGTTCTATTGAACTAAATCAAACGAGTTTCAGACTGAGTGATTCTAATC
CGGCCCATTAGCCCCTAAACAGACCCACTAATTACGCAGCTTTTAATAGAGTAATTACACCTAGTTTACC
CACTAAACCACTAAGCACTAATTATCTCACAATCTAATGAGCTTCCCTCGTAATTACTTGGGCTTTCACT
CTACCATTTATTTGTAACAGTCAAGTCTCTACTGTCTCTATATAAACTCTCTAAAGTTAACACACAATTC
TCATCACAAACAAATCAACCAAAGCAACTTCTACTCTTTCTTCTTTCGACCTTATCAATCTGTTGAGAAA
TCTAGATGGATTACAAGGACCACGACGGGGATTACAAGGACCACGACATTGATTACAAGGATGATGATGA
CAAGATGGCTCCGAAGAAGAAGAGGAAGGTTGGCATCCACGGGGTGCCAGCTGCTGACAAGAAGTACTCG
ATCGGCCTCGATATTGGGACTAACTCTGTTGGCTGGGCCGTGATCACCGACGAGTACAAGGTGCCCTCAA
AGAAGTTCAAGGTCCTGGGCAACACCGATCGGCATTCCATCAAGAAGAATCTCATTGGCGCTCTCCTGTT
CGACAGCGGCGAGACGGCTGAGGCTACGCGGCTCAAGCGCACCGCCCGCAGGCGGTACACGCGCAGGAAG
AATCGCATCTGCTACCTGCAGGAGATTTTCTCCAACGAGATGGCGAAGGTTGACGATTCTTTCTTCCACA
GGCTGGAGGAGTCATTCCTCGTGGAGGAGGATAAGAAGCACGAGCGGCATCCAATCTTCGGCAACATTGT
CGACGAGGTTGCCTACCACGAGAAGTACCCTACGATCTACCATCTGCGGAAGAAGCTCGTGGACTCCACA
GATAAGGCGGACCTCCGCCTGATCTACCTCGCTCTGGCCCACATGATTAAGTTCAGGGGCCATTTCCTGA
TCGAGGGGGATCTCAACCCGGACAATAGCGATGTTGACAAGCTGTTCATCCAGCTCGTGCAGACGTACAA
CCAGCTCTTCGAGGAGAACCCCATTAATGCGTCAGGCGTCGACGCGAAGGCTATCCTGTCCGCTAGGCTC
TCGAAGTCTCGGCGCCTCGAGAACCTGATCGCCCAGCTGCCGGGCGAGAAGAAGAACGGCCTGTTCGGGA
ATCTCATTGCGCTCAGCCTGGGGCTCACGCCCAACTTCAAGTCGAATTTCGATCTCGCTGAGGACGCCAA
GCTGCAGCTCTCCAAGGACACATACGACGATGACCTGGATAACCTCCTGGCCCAGATCGGCGATCAGTAC
GCGGACCTGTTCCTCGCTGCCAAGAATCTGTCGGACGCCATCCTCCTGTCTGATATTCTCAGGGTGAACA
CCGAGATTACGAAGGCTCCGCTCTCAGCCTCCATGATCAAGCGCTACGACGAGCACCATCAGGATCTGAC
CCTCCTGAAGGCGCTGGTCAGGCAGCAGCTCCCCGAGAAGTACAAGGAGATCTTCTTCGATCAGTCGAAG
AACGGCTACGCTGGGTACATTGACGGCGGGGCCTCTCAGGAGGAGTTCTACAAGTTCATCAAGCCGATTC
TGGAGAAGATGGACGGCACGGAGGAGCTGCTGGTGAAGCTCAATCGCGAGGACCTCCTGAGGAAGCAGCG
GACATTCGATAACGGCAGCATCCCACACCAGATTCATCTCGGGGAGCTGCACGCTATCCTGAGGAGGCAG
GAGGACTTCTACCCTTTCCTCAAGGATAACCGCGAGAAGATCGAGAAGATTCTGACTTTCAGGATCCCGT
ACTACGTCGGCCCACTCGCTAGGGGCAACTCCCGCTTCGCTTGGATGACCCGCAAGTCAGAGGAGACGAT
CACGCCGTGGAACTTCGAGGAGGTGGTCGACAAGGGCGCTAGCGCTCAGTCGTTCATCGAGAGGATGACG
AATTTCGACAAGAACCTGCCAAATGAGAAGGTGCTCCCTAAGCACTCGCTCCTGTACGAGTACTTCACAG
TCTACAACGAGCTGACTAAGGTGAAGTATGTGACCGAGGGCATGAGGAAGCCGGCTTTCCTGTCTGGGGA
GCAGAAGAAGGCCATCGTGGACCTCCTGTTCAAGACCAACCGGAAGGTCACGGTTAAGCAGCTCAAGGAG
GACTACTTCAAGAAGATTGAGTGCTTCGATTCGGTCGAGATCTCTGGCGTTGAGGACCGCTTCAACGCCT
CCCTGGGGACCTACCACGATCTCCTGAAGATCATTAAGGATAAGGACTTCCTGGACAACGAGGAGAATGA
GGATATCCTCGAGGACATTGTGCTGACACTCACTCTGTTCGAGGACCGGGAGATGATCGAGGAGCGCCTG
AAGACTTACGCCCATCTCTTCGATGACAAGGTCATGAAGCAGCTCAAGAGGAGGAGGTACACCGGCTGGG
GGAGGCTGAGCAGGAAGCTCATCAACGGCATTCGGGACAAGCAGTCCGGGAAGACGATCCTCGACTTCCT
GAAGAGCGATGGCTTCGCGAACCGCAATTTCATGCAGCTGATTCACGATGACAGCCTCACATTCAAGGAG
GATATCCAGAAGGCTCAGGTGAGCGGCCAGGGGGACTCGCTGCACGAGCATATCGCGAACCTCGCTGGCT
CGCCAGCTATCAAGAAGGGGATTCTGCAGACCGTGAAGGTTGTGGACGAGCTGGTGAAGGTCATGGGCAG
GCACAAGCCTGAGAACATCGTCATTGAGATGGCCCGGGAGAATCAGACCACGCAGAAGGGCCAGAAGAAC
TCACGCGAGAGGATGAAGAGGATCGAGGAGGGCATTAAGGAGCTGGGGTCCCAGATCCTCAAGGAGCACC
CGGTGGAGAACACGCAGCTGCAGAATGAGAAGCTCTACCTGTACTACCTCCAGAATGGCCGCGATATGTA
TGTGGACCAGGAGCTGGATATTAACAGGCTCAGCGATTACGACGTCGATCATATCGTTCCACAGTCATTC
CTGAAGGATGACTCCATTGACAACAAGGTCCTCACCAGGTCGGACAAGAACCGGGGCAAGTCTGATAATG
TTCCTTCAGAGGAGGTCGTTAAGAAGATGAAGAACTACTGGCGCCAGCTCCTGAATGCCAAGCTGATCAC
GCAGCGGAAGTTCGATAACCTCACAAAGGCTGAGAGGGGCGGGCTCTCTGAGCTGGACAAGGCGGGCTTC
ATCAAGAGGCAGCTGGTCGAGACACGGCAGATCACTAAGCACGTTGCGCAGATTCTCGACTCACGGATGA
ACACTAAGTACGATGAGAATGACAAGCTGATCCGCGAGGTGAAGGTCATCACCCTGAAGTCAAAGCTCGT
CTCCGACTTCAGGAAGGATTTCCAGTTCTACAAGGTTCGGGAGATCAACAATTACCACCATGCCCATGAC
GCGTACCTGAACGCGGTGGTCGGCACAGCTCTGATCAAGAAGTACCCAAAGCTCGAGAGCGAGTTCGTGT
ACGGGGACTACAAGGTTTACGATGTGAGGAAGATGATCGCCAAGTCGGAGCAGGAGATTGGCAAGGCTAC
CGCCAAGTACTTCTTCTACTCTAACATTATGAATTTCTTCAAGACAGAGATCACTCTGGCCAATGGCGAG
ATCCGGAAGCGCCCCCTCATCGAGACGAACGGCGAGACGGGGGAGATCGTGTGGGACAAGGGCAGGGATT
TCGCGACCGTCAGGAAGGTTCTCTCCATGCCACAAGTGAATATCGTCAAGAAGACAGAGGTCCAGACTGG
CGGGTTCTCTAAGGAGTCAATTCTGCCTAAGCGGAACAGCGACAAGCTCATCGCCCGCAAGAAGGACTGG
GATCCGAAGAAGTACGGCGGGTTCGACAGCCCCACTGTGGCCTACTCGGTCCTGGTTGTGGCGAAGGTTG
AGAAGGGCAAGTCCAAGAAGCTCAAGAGCGTGAAGGAGCTGCTGGGGATCACGATTATGGAGCGCTCCAG
CTTCGAGAAGAACCCGATCGATTTCCTGGAGGCGAAGGGCTACAAGGAGGTGAAGAAGGACCTGATCATT
AAGCTCCCCAAGTACTCACTCTTCGAGCTGGAGAACGGCAGGAAGCGGATGCTGGCTTCCGCTGGCGAGC
TGCAGAAGGGGAACGAGCTGGCTCTGCCGTCCAAGTATGTGAACTTCCTCTACCTGGCCTCCCACTACGA
GAAGCTCAAGGGCAGCCCCGAGGACAACGAGCAGAAGCAGCTGTTCGTCGAGCAGCACAAGCATTACCTC
GACGAGATCATTGAGCAGATTTCCGAGTTCTCCAAGCGCGTGATCCTGGCCGACGCGAATCTGGATAAGG
TCCTCTCCGCGTACAACAAGCACCGCGACAAGCCAATCAGGGAGCAGGCTGAGAATATCATTCATCTCTT
CACCCTGACGAACCTCGGCGCCCCTGCTGCTTTCAAGTACTTCGACACAACTATCGATCGCAAGAGGTAC
ACAAGCACTAAGGAGGTCCTGGACGCGACCCTCATCCACCAGTCGATTACCGGCCTCTACGAGACGCGCA
TCGACCTGTCTCAGCTCGGGGGCGACAAGCGGCCAGCGGCGACGAAGAAGGCGGGGCAGGCGAAGAAGAA
GAAGTGAGCTCAGAGCTTTCGTTCGTATCATCGGTTTCGACAACGTTCGTCAAGTTCAATGCATCAGTTT
CATTGCGCACACACCAGAATCCTACTGAGTTTGAGTATTATGGCATTGGGAAAACTGTTTTTCTTGTACC
ATTTGTTGTGCTTGTAATTTACTGTGTTTTTTATTCGGTTTTCGCTATCGAACTGTGAAATGGAAATGGA
TGGAGAAGAGTTAATGAATGATATGGTCCTTTTGTTCATTCTCAAATTAATATTATTTGTTTTTTCTCTT
ATTTGTTGTGTGTTGAATTTGAAATTATAAGAGATATGCAAACATTTTGTTTTGAGTAAAAATGTGTCAA
ATCGTGGCCTCTAATGACCGAAGTTAATATGAGGAGTAAAACACTTGTAGTTGTACCATTATGCTTATTC
ACTAGGCAACAAATATATTTTCAGACCTAGAAAAGCTGCAAATGTTACTGAATACAAGTATGTCCTCTTG
TGTTTTAGACATTTATGAACTTTCCTTTATGTAATTTTCCAGAATCCTTGTCAGATTCTAATCATTGCTT
TATAATTATAGTTATACTCATGGATTTGTAGTTGAGTATGAAAATATTTTTTAATGCATTTTATGACTTG
CCAATTGGGCGTAATCATGGTCATAGCTGTTTCCTGTGTGAAATTGTTATCCGCTCACAATTCCACACAA
CATACGAGCCGGAAGCATAAAGTGTAAAGCCTGGGGTGCCTAATGAGTGAGCTAACTCACATTAATTGCG
TTGCGCTCACTGCCCGCTTTCCAGTCGGGAAACCTGTCGTGCCAGCTGCATTAATGAATCGGCCAACGCG
CGGGGAGAGGCGGTTTGCGTATTGGCTAGAGCAGCTTGCCAACATGGTGGAGCACGACACTCTCGTCTAC
TCCAAGAATATCAAAGATACAGTCTCAGAAGACCAAAGGGCTATTGAGACTTTTCAACAAAGGGTAATAT
CGGGAAACCTCCTCGGATTCCATTGCCCAGCTATCTGTCACTTCATCAAAAGGACAGTAGAAAAGGAAGG
TGGCACCTACAAATGCCATCATTGCGATAAAGGAAAGGCTATCGTTCAAGATGCCTCTGCCGACAGTGGT
CCCAAAGATGGACCCCCACCCACGAGGAGCATCGTGGAAAAAGAAGACGTTCCAACCACGTCTTCAAAGC
AAGTGGATTGATGTGAACATGGTGGAGCACGACACTCTCGTCTACTCCAAGAATATCAAAGATACAGTCT
CAGAAGACCAAAGGGCTATTGAGACTTTTCAACAAAGGGTAATATCGGGAAACCTCCTCGGATTCCATTG
CCCAGCTATCTGTCACTTCATCAAAAGGACAGTAGAAAAGGAAGGTGGCACCTACAAATGCCATCATTGC
GATAAAGGAAAGGCTATCGTTCAAGATGCCTCTGCCGACAGTGGTCCCAAAGATGGACCCCCACCCACGA
GGAGCATCGTGGAAAAAGAAGACGTTCCAACCACGTCTTCAAAGCAAGTGGATTGATGTGATATCTCCAC
TGACGTAAGGGATGACGCACAATCCCACTATCCTTCGCAAGACCCTTCCTCTATATAAGGAAGTTCATTT
CATTTGGAGAGGACACGCTGAAATCACCAGTCTCTCTCTACAAATCTATCTCTCTCGAGTCTACCATGAG
CCCAGAACGACGCCCGGCCGACATCCGCCGTGCCACCGAGGCGGACATGCCGGCGGTCTGCACCATCGTC
AACCACTACATCGAGACAAGCACGGTCAACTTCCGTACCGAGCCGCAGGAACCGCAGGAGTGGACGGACG
ACCTCGTCCGTCTGCGGGAGCGCTATCCCTGGCTCGTCGCCGAGGTGGACGGCGAGGTCGCCGGCATCGC
CTACGCGGGCCCCTGGAAGGCACGCAACGCCTACGACTGGACGGCCGAGTCGACCGTGTACGTCTCCCCC
CGCCACCAGCGGACGGGACTGGGCTCCACGCTCTACACCCACCTGCTGAAGTCCCTGGAGGCACAGGGCT
TCAAGAGCGTGGTCGCTGTCATCGGGCTGCCCAACGACCCGAGCGTGCGCATGCACGAGGCGCTCGGATA
TGCCCCCCGCGGCATGCTGCGGGCGGCCGGCTTCAAGCACGGGAACTGGCATGACGTGGGTTTCTGGCAG
CTGGACTTCAGCCTGCCGGTACCGCCCCGTCCGGTCCTGCCCGTCACCGAGATTTGACTCGAGTTTCTCC
ATAATAATGTGTGAGTAGTTCCCAGATAAGGGAATTAGGGTTCCTATAGGGTTTCGCTCATGTGTTGAGC
ATATAAGAAACCCTTAGTATGTATTTGTATTTGTAAAATACTTCTATCAATAAAATTTCTAATTCCTAAA
ACCAAAATCCAGTACTAAAATCCAGATCCCCCGAATTAATTCGGCGTTAATTCAGTACATTAAAAACGTC
CGCAATGTGTTATTAAGTTGTCTAAGCGTCAATTTGTTTACACCACAATATATCCTGCCACCAGCCAGCC
AACAGCTCCCCGACCGGCAGCTCGGCACAAAATCACCACTCGATACAGGCAGCCCATCAGTCCGGGACGG
CGTCAGCGGGAGAGCCGTTGTAAGGCGGCAGACTTTGCTCATGTTACCGATGCTATTCGGAAGAACGGCA
ACTAAGCTGCCGGGTTTGAAACACGGATGATCTCGCGGAGGGTAGCATGTTGATTGTAACGATGACAGAG
CGTTGCTGCCTGTGATCACCGCGGTTTCAAAATCGGCTCCGTCGATACTATGTTATACGCCAACTTTGAA
AACAACTTTGAAAAAGCTGTTTTCTGGTATTTAAGGTTTTAGAATGCAAGGAACAGTGAATTGGAGTTCG
TCTTGTTATAATTAGCTTCTTGGGGTATCTTTAAATACTGTAGAAAAGAGGAAGGAAATAATAAATGGCT
AAAATGAGAATATCACCGGAATTGAAAAAACTGATCGAAAAATACCGCTGCGTAAAAGATACGGAAGGAA
TGTCTCCTGCTAAGGTATATAAGCTGGTGGGAGAAAATGAAAACCTATATTTAAAAATGACGGACAGCCG
GTATAAAGGGACCACCTATGATGTGGAACGGGAAAAGGACATGATGCTATGGCTGGAAGGAAAGCTGCCT
GTTCCAAAGGTCCTGCACTTTGAACGGCATGATGGCTGGAGCAATCTGCTCATGAGTGAGGCCGATGGCG
TCCTTTGCTCGGAAGAGTATGAAGATGAACAAAGCCCTGAAAAGATTATCGAGCTGTATGCGGAGTGCAT
CAGGCTCTTTCACTCCATCGACATATCGGATTGTCCCTATACGAATAGCTTAGACAGCCGCTTAGCCGAA
TTGGATTACTTACTGAATAACGATCTGGCCGATGTGGATTGCGAAAACTGGGAAGAAGACACTCCATTTA
AAGATCCGCGCGAGCTGTATGATTTTTTAAAGACGGAAAAGCCCGAAGAGGAACTTGTCTTTTCCCACGG
CGACCTGGGAGACAGCAACATCTTTGTGAAAGATGGCAAAGTAAGTGGCTTTATTGATCTTGGGAGAAGC
GGCAGGGCGGACAAGTGGTATGACATTGCCTTCTGCGTCCGGTCGATCAGGGAGGATATCGGGGAAGAAC
AGTATGTCGAGCTATTTTTTGACTTACTGGGGATCAAGCCTGATTGGGAGAAAATAAAATATTATATTTT
ACTGGATGAATTGTTTTAGTACCTAGAATGCATGACCAAAATCCCTTAACGTGAGTTTTCGTTCCACTGA
GCGCTGAGAGATCCCCTCATAATTTCCCCAAAGCGTAACCATGTGTGAATAAATTTTGAGCTAGTAGGGT
TGCAGCCACGAGTAAGTCTTCCCTTGTTATTGTGTAGCCAGAATGCCGCAAAACTTCCATGCCTAAGCGA
ACTGTTGAGAGTACGTTTCGATTTCTGACTGTGTTAGCCTGGAAGTGCTTGTCCCAACCTTGTTTCTGAG
CATGAACGCCCGCAAGCCAACATGTTAGTTGAAGCATCAGGGCGATTAGCAGCATGATATCAAAACGCTC
TGAGCTGCTCGTTCGGCTATGGCGTAGGCCTAGTCCGTAGGCAGGACTTTTCAAGTCTCGGAAGGTTTCT
TCAATCTGCATTCGCTTCGAATAGATATTAACAAGTTGTTTGGGTGTTCGAATTTCAACAGGTAAGTTAG
TTGCTAGAACCCATGGCTCCTTTGCCGACGCTGAGTAGATTTTAGGTGACGGGTGGTGACAATGAGTCCG
TGTCGAGCGCTGATTTTTTCGGCCTTTAGAGCGAGATTTATACAATAGAATTTGGCATGAGATTGGATTG
CTTTTAGTCAGCCTCTTATAGCCTAAAGTCTTTGAGTGACTAGATGACATATCATGTAAGTTGCTGATAG
GTTTCCAGTTTTCCGCTCCTAGGTCTGCATATTGTACTTTTCCTCTTACTCGACTTAACCAGTACCAACC
CAGCTTCTCAACGGATTTATACCATGGCACTTTAAAGCCAGCATCACTGACAATGAGCGGTGTGGTGTTA
CTCGGTAGAATGCTCGCAAGGTCGGCTAGAAATTGGTCATGAGCTTTCTTTGAACATTGCTCTGAAAGCG
GGAACGCTTTCTCATAAAGAGTAACAGAACGACCGTGTAGTGCGACTGAAGCTCGCAATACCATAAGTCG
TTTTTGCTCACGAATATCAGACCAGTCAACAAGTACAATGGGCATCGTATTGCCCGAACAGATAAAGCTA
GCATGCCAACGGTATACAGCGAGTCGCTCTTTGTGGAGGTGACGATTACCTAACAATCGGTCGATTCGTT
TGATGTTATGTTTTGTTCTCGCTTTGGTTGGCAGGTTACGGCCAAGTTCGGTAAGAGTGAGAGTTTTACA
GTCAAGTAATGCGTGGCAAGCCAACGTTAAGCTGTTGAGTCGTTTTAAGTGTAATTCGGGGCAGAATTGG
TAAAGAGAGTCGTGTAAAATATCGAGTTCGCACATCTTGTTGTCTGATTATTGATTTTTCGCGAAACCAT
TTGATCATATGACAAGATGTGTATCCACCTTAACTTAATGATTTTTACCAAAATCATTAGGGGATTCATC
AGCACTGAGCGTCAGACCCCGTAGAAAAGATCAAAGGATCTTCTTGAGATCCTTTTTTTCTGCGCGTAAT
CTGCTGCTTGCAAACAAAAAAACCACCGCTACCAGCGGTGGTTTGTTTGCCGGATCAAGAGCTACCAACT
CTTTTTCCGAAGGTAACTGGCTTCAGCAGAGCGCAGATACCAAATACTGTCCTTCTAGTGTAGCCGTAGT
TAGGCCACCACTTCAAGAACTCTGTAGCACCGCCTACATACCTCGCTCTGCTAATCCTGTTACCAGTGGC
TGCTGCCAGTGGCGATAAGTCGTGTCTTACCGGGTTGGACTCAAGACGATAGTTACCGGATAAGGCGCAG
CGGTCGGGCTGAACGGGGGGTTCGTGCACACAGCCCAGCTTGGAGCGAACGACCTACACCGAACTGAGAT
ACCTACAGCGTGAGCTATGAGAAAGCGCCACGCTTCCCGAAGGGAGAAAGGCGGACAGGTATCCGGTAAG
CGGCAGGGTCGGAACAGGAGAGCGCACGAGGGAGCTTCCAGGGGGAAACGCCTGGTATCTTTATAGTCCT
GTCGGGTTTCGCCACCTCTGACTTGAGCGTCGATTTTTGTGATGCTCGTCAGGGGGGCGGAGCCTATGGA
AAAACGCCAGCAACGCGGCCTTTTTACGGTTCCTGGCCTTTTGCTGGCCTTTTGCTCACATGTTCTTTCC
TGCGTTATCCCCTGATTCTGTGGATAACCGTATTACCGCCTTTGAGTGAGCTGATACCGCTCGCCGCAGC
CGAACGACCGAGCGCAGCGAGTCAGTGAGCGAGGAAGCGGAAGAGCGCCTGATGCGGTATTTTCTCCTTA
CGCATCTGTGCGGTATTTCACACCGCATATGGTGCACTCTCAGTACAATCTGCTCTGATGCCGCATAGTT
AAGCCAGTATACACTCCGCTATCGCTACGTGACTGGGTCATGGCTGCGCCCCGACACCCGCCAACACCCG
CTGACGCGCCCTGACGGGCTTGTCTGCTCCCGGCATCCGCTTACAGACAAGCTGTGACCGTCTCCGGGAG
CTGCATGTGTCAGAGGTTTTCACCGTCATCACCGAAACGCGCGAGGCAGGGTGCCTTGATGTGGGCGCCG
GCGGTCGAGTGGCGACGGCGCGGCTTGTCCGCGCCCTGGTAGATTGCCTGGCCGTAGGCCAGCCATTTTT
GAGCGGCCAGCGGCCGCGATAGGCCGACGCGAAGCGGCGGGGCGTAGGGAGCGCAGCGACCGAAGGGTAG
GCGCTTTTTGCAGCTCTTCGGCTGTGCGCTGGCCAGACAGTTATGCACAGGCCAGGCGGGTTTTAAGAGT
TTTAATAAGTTTTAAAGAGTTTTAGGCGGAAAAATCGCCTTTTTTCTCTTTTATATCAGTCACTTACATG
TGTGACCGGTTCCCAATGTACGGCTTTGGGTTCCCAATGTACGGGTTCCGGTTCCCAATGTACGGCTTTG
GGTTCCCAATGTACGTGCTATCCACAGGAAACAGACCTTTTCGACCTTTTTCCCCTGCTAGGGCAATTTG
CCCTAGCATCTGCTCCGTACATTAGGAACCGGCGGATGCTTCGCCCTCGATCAGGTTGCGGTAGCGCATG
ACTAGGATCGGGCCAGCCTGCCCCGCCTCCTCCTTCAAATCGTACTCCGGCAGGTCATTTGACCCGATCA
GCTTGCGCACGGTGAAACAGAACTTCTTGAACTCTCCGGCGCTGCCACTGCGTTCGTAGATCGTCTTGAA
CAACCATCTGGCTTCTGCCTTGCCTGCGGCGCGGCGTGCCAGGCGGTAGAGAAAACGGCCGATGCCGGGA
TCGATCAAAAAGTAATCGGGGTGAACCGTCAGCACGTCCGGGTTCTTGCCTTCTGTGATCTCGCGGTACA
TCCAATCAGCTAGCTCGATCTCGATGTACTCCGGCCGCCCGGTTTCGCTCTTTACGATCTTGTAGCGGCT
AATCAAGGCTTCACCCTCGGATACCGTCACCAGGCGGCCGTTCTTGGCCTTCTTCGTACGCTGCATGGCA
ACGTGCGTGGTGTTTAACCGAATGCAGGTTTCTACCAGGTCGTCTTTCTGCTTTCCGCCATCGGCTCGCC
GGCAGAACTTGAGTACGTCCGCAACGTGTGGACGGAACACGCGGCCGGGCTTGTCTCCCTTCCCTTCCCG
GTATCGGTTCATGGATTCGGTTAGATGGGAAACCGCCATCAGTACCAGGTCGTAATCCCACACACTGGCC
ATGCCGGCCGGCCCTGCGGAAACCTCTACGTGCCCGTCTGGAAGCTCGTAGCGGATCACCTCGCCAGCTC
GTCGGTCACGCTTCGACAGACGGAAAACGGCCACGTCCATGATGCTGCGACTATCGCGGGTGCCCACGTC
ATAGAGCATCGGAACGAAAAAATCTGGTTGCTCGTCGCCCTTGGGCGGCTTCCTAATCGACGGCGCACCG
GCTGCCGGCGGTTGCCGGGATTCTTTGCGGATTCGATCAGCGGCCGCTTGCCACGATTCACCGGGGCGTG
CTTCTGCCTCGATGCGTTGCCGCTGGGCGGCCTGCGCGGCCTTCAACTTCTCCACCAGGTCATCACCCAG
CGCCGCGCCGATTTGTACCGGGCCGGATGGTTTGCGACCGCTCACGCCGATTCCTCGGGCTTGGGGGTTC
CAGTGCCATTGCAGGGCCGGCAGGCAACCCAGCCGCTTACGCCTGGCCAACCGCCCGTTCCTCCACACAT
GGGGCATTCCACGGCGTCGGTGCCTGGTTGTTCTTGATTTTCCATGCCGCCTCCTTTAGCCGCTAAAATT
CATCTACTCATTTATTCATTTGCTCATTTACTCTGGTAGCTGCGCGATGTATTCAGATAGCAGCTCGGTA
ATGGTCTTGCCTTGGCGTACCGCGTACATCTTCAGCTTGGTGTGATCCTCCGCCGGCAACTGAAAGTTGA
CCCGCTTCATGGCTGGCGTGTCTGCCAGGCTGGCCAACGTTGCAGCCTTGCTGCTGCGTGCGCTCGGACG
GCCGGCACTTAGCGTGTTTGTGCTTTTGCTCATTTTCTCTTTACCTCATTAACTCAAATGAGTTTTGATT
TAATTTCAGCGGCCAGCGCCTGGACCTCGCGGGCAGCGTCGCCCTCGGGTTCTGATTCAAGAACGGTTGT
GCCGGCGGCGGCAGTGCCTGGGTAGCTCACGCGCTGCGTGATACGGGACTCAAGAATGGGCAGCTCGTAC
CCGGCCAGCGCCTCGGCAACCTCACCGCCGATGCGCGTGCCTTTGATCGCCCGCGACACGACAAAGGCCG
CTTGTAGCCTTCCATCCGTGACCTCAATGCGCTGCTTAACCAGCTCCACCAGGTCGGCGGTGGCCCATAT
GTCGTAAGGGCTTGGCTGCACCGGAATCAGCACGAAGTCGGCTGCCTTGATCGCGGACACAGCCAAGTCC
GCCGCCTGGGGCGCTCCGTCGATCACTACGAAGTCGCGCCGGCCGATGGCCTTCACGTCGCGGTCAATCG
TCGGGCGGTCGATGCCGACAACGGTTAGCGGTTGATCTTCCCGCACGGCCGCCCAATCGCGGGCACTGCC
CTGGGGATCGGAATCGACTAACAGAACATCGGCCCCGGCGAGTTGCAGGGCGCGGGCTAGATGGGTTGCG
ATGGTCGTCTTGCCTGACCCGCCTTTCTGGTTAAGTACAGCGATAACCTTCATGCGTTCCCCTTGCGTAT
TTGTTTATTTACTCATCGCATCATATACGCAGCGACCGCATGACGCAAGCTGTTTTACTCAAATACACAT
CACCTTTTTAGACGGCGGCGCTCGGTTTCTTCAGCGGCCAAGCTGGCCGGCCAGGCCGCCAGCTTGGCAT
CAGACAAACCGGCCAGGATTTCATGCAGCCGCACGGTTGAGACGTGCGCGGGCGGCTCGAACACGTACCC
GGCCGCGATCATCTCCGCCTCGATCTCTTCGGTAATGAAAAACGGTTCGTCCTGGCCGTCCTGGTGCGGT
TTCATGCTTGTTCCTCTTGGCGTTCATTCTCGGCGGCCGCCAGGGCGTCGGCCTCGGTCAATGCGTCCTC
ACGGAAGGCACCGCGCCGCCTGGCCTCGGTGGGCGTCACTTCCTCGCTGCGCTCAAGTGCGCGGTACAGG
GTCGAGCGATGCACGCCAAGCAGTGCAGCCGCCTCTTTCACGGTGCGGCCTTCCTGGTCGATCAGCTCGC
GGGCGTGCGCGATCTGTGCCGGGGTGAGGGTAGGGCGGGGGCCAAACTTCACGCCTCGGGCCTTGGCGGC
CTCGCGCCCGCTCCGGGTGCGGTCGATGATTAGGGAACGCTCGAACTCGGCAATGCCGGCGAACACGGTC
AACACCATGCGGCCGGCCGGCGTGGTGGTGTCGGCCCACGGCTCTGCCAGGCTACGCAGGCCCGCGCCGG
CCTCCTGGATGCGCTCGGCAATGTCCAGTAGGTCGCGGGTGCTGCGGGCCAGGCGGTCTAGCCTGGTCAC
TGTCACAACGTCGCCAGGGCGTAGGTGGTCAAGCATCCTGGCCAGCTCCGGGCGGTCGCGCCTGGTGCCG
GTGATCTTCTCGGAAAACAGCTTGGTGCAGCCGGCCGCGTGCAGTTCGGCCCGTTGGTTGGTCAAGTCCT
GGTCGTCGGTGCTGACGCGGGCATAGCCCAGCAGGCCAGCGGCGGCGCTCTTGTTCATGGCGTAATGTCT
CCGGTTCTAGTCGCAAGTATTCTACTTTATGCGACTAAAACACGCGACAAGAAAACGCCAGGAAAAGGGC
AGGGCGGCAGCCTGTCGCGTAACTTAGGACTTGTGCGACATGTCGTTTTCAGAAGACGGCTGCACTGAAC
GTCAGAAGCCGACTGCACTATAGCAGCGGAGGGGTTGGATCAAAGTACTTTGATCCCGAGGGGAACCCTG
TGGTTGGCATGCACATACAAATGGACGAACGGATAAACCTTTTCACGCCCTTTTAAATATCCGATTATTC
TAATAAACGCTCTTTTCTCTTAG
